Addgene plasmid #46664: pcDNA3.2 mir-1-1 reporter dme-mir-2a-1
Depositing lab: David Bartel. Depositing organization: Whitehead Institute for Biomedical Research. Publication: Beyond Secondary Structure: Primary-Sequence Determinants License Pri-miRNA Hairpins for Processing. Auyeung VC, Ulitsky I, McGeary SE, Bartel DP. Cell. 2013 Feb 14;152(4):844-58. doi: 10.1016/j.cell.2013.01.031. PubMed 23415231.
Backbone
  Vector backbone: pcDNA3.2 V5-DEST mir-1-1 reporter
  Backbone manufacturer: Bartel lab (Addgene plasmid# 46646)
  Backbone size w/o insert (bp): 8038
  Vector type: Mammalian Expression, RNAi
  Selectable markers: Neomycin (select with G418)
Growth in bacteria
  Bacterial resistance: Ampicillin, 100 μg/mL
  Growth temperature: 37°C
  Growth strain: DH5alpha
  Copy number: High Copy
Gene/Insert
  Gene/Insert name: dme-mir-2a-1 (alt name: mir-2a-1 pri-mRNA)
  Species: D. melanogaster (fly)
  Promoter: CMV
  Tag / fusion protein: hsa-mir-1-1 (C terminal on insert); V5 (C terminal on backbone)
  Cloning method: Gateway Cloning
  Sequencing primers: 5′ CMV-F; 3′ TK-pA-R
Terms and licenses: Academic/Nonprofit Terms; Industry Terms: Not Available to Industry
How to cite: pcDNA3.2 mir-1-1 reporter dme-mir-2a-1 was a gift from David Bartel (Addgene plasmid # 46664 ; http://n2t.net/addgene:46664 ; RRID:Addgene_46664)
