[The description below was written by a language model from this plasmid's Addgene catalogue record and pLannotate feature annotations shown in this document.]
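Description:
pcDNA3.2 mir-1-1 reporter dme-mir-2a-1 is a mammalian expression/RNAi plasmid built by Gateway cloning into a pcDNA3.2 V5-DEST derivative that already carries a human mir-1-1 hairpin. It is maintained in E. coli as a high-copy plasmid through a ColE1/pUC-type origin with ampicillin selection (AmpR under its own bla promoter), and it also has an f1 origin. For selection in mammalian cells, an SV40 enhancer/early promoter drives the neomycin phosphotransferase gene, terminated by an SV40 poly(A) signal, giving G418 resistance.

The payload is a single CMV enhancer/promoter-driven transcript, with a T7 promoter just upstream of the insert. Between the attB1 and attB2 recombination sites sits the Drosophila melanogaster mir-2a-1 primary microRNA fragment, annotated as a mir-2 family precursor. Immediately downstream of attB2 lies the hsa-mir-1-1 precursor, followed by the backbone's V5 tag sequence and an HSV TK polyadenylation signal. Because the insert is a noncoding pri-miRNA, the V5 epitope is a leftover of the destination vector rather than a functional fusion. Placing both hairpins on one transcript lets the invariant mir-1-1 hairpin serve as an internal reference, so that output from the fly hairpin can be compared with a co-transcribed control. This fits the associated study of the primary-sequence features that license pri-miRNA hairpins for processing, although the record does not spell out the assay.

The annotated sequence is 6,199 nt, shorter than the listed 8,038 bp backbone size. That is expected if the larger figure includes the Gateway destination cassette, which recombination replaces with the insert.
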