Features (pLannotate 1.2.2; 24 found; start..end, strand, type, name):
     36..80      -  misc_feature   bom (fragment): basis of mobility region from pBR322
    235..614     +  enhancer       CMV enhancer: human cytomegalovirus immediate early enhancer
    615..818     +  promoter       CMV promoter: human cytomegalovirus (CMV) immediate early promoter
    814..847     +  LTR            5' LTR (truncated) (fragment): truncated 5' long terminal repeat (LTR) from HIV-1
    863..881     +  promoter       T7 promoter: promoter for bacteriophage T7 RNA polymerase
    911..935     +  protein_bind   attB1: mutant version of attB; recombination site for the Gateway® BP reaction BP Clonase™
   1087..1159    +  ncRNA          mir-2: Accession: RF00047 - mir-2 microRNA precursor
   1312..1336    -  protein_bind   attB2: mutant version of attB; recombination site for the Gateway® BP reaction BP Clonase™
   1414..1490    +  ncRNA          mir-1: Accession: RF00103 - mir-1 microRNA precursor family
   1689..1730    +  CDS            V5 tag: epitope tag from simian virus 5
   1814..1862    +  polyA_signal   HSV TK poly(A) signal: herpes simplex virus thymidine kinase polyadenylation signal (Cole and Stacy, 1985)
   1953..1969    -  polyA_signal   bGH poly(A) signal (fragment): bovine growth hormone polyadenylation signal
   2064..2492    +  rep_origin     f1 ori (sequence partly withheld): f1 bacteriophage origin of replication; arrow indicates direction of (+) strand synthesis
   2506..2835    +  promoter       SV40 promoter: SV40 enhancer and early promoter
   2902..3693    +  CDS            neo: KKA2_KLEPN - Also known as kan, nptII. Experimental evidence at protein level: Swiss-Prot protein existence level 1. Resistance to kanamycin, neomycin, paromomycin, ribostamycin, butirosin and gentamicin B. From Klebsiella pneumoniae.
   3719..3877    +  CDS            ble (fragment): BLE_KLEPN - Experimental evidence at protein level: Swiss-Prot protein existence level 1. Binding protein with a strong affinity to the bleomycin family of antibiotics. Binds to CL990; an antimitotic-antibiotic compound. From Klebsiella pneumoniae.
   3872..3993    +  polyA_signal   SV40 poly(A) signal: SV40 polyadenylation signal
   4066..4082    -  protein_bind   lac operator: The lac repressor binds to the lac operator to inhibit transcription in E. coli. This inhibition can be relieved by adding lactose or isopropyl-β-D-thiogalactopyranoside (IPTG). lac repressor encoded by lacI
   4090..4120    -  promoter       lac promoter: promoter for the E. coli lac operon
   4135..4156    -  protein_bind   CAP binding site: CAP binding activates transcription in the presence of cAMP. E. coli catabolite activator protein
   4169..4261    -  CDS            lacI (fragment): lac repressor; lacI; The lac repressor binds to the lac operator to inhibit transcription in E. coli. This inhibition can be relieved by adding lactose or isopropyl-β-D-thiogalactopyranoside (IPTG).
   4444..5032    -  rep_origin     ori: high-copy-number ColE1/pMB1/pBR322/pUC origin of replication
   5203..6063    -  CDS            AmpR: β-lactamase; bla; confers resistance to ampicillin, carbenicillin, and related antibiotics
   6064..6168    -  promoter       AmpR promoter: bla
>Addgene plasmid #46664 | pcDNA3.2 mir-1-1 reporter dme-mir-2a-1 | analyzer sequence | sequence record 66028
GACGGATCGGGAGATCTCCCGATCCCCTATGGTCGACTCTCAGTACAATCTGCTCTGATGCCGCATAGTT
AAGCCAGTATCTGCTCCCTGCTTGTGTGTTGGAGGTCGCTGAGTAGTGCGCGAGCAAAATTTAAGCTACA
ACAAGGCAAGGCTTGACCGACAATTGCATGAAGAATCTGCTTAGGGTTAGGCGTTTTGCGCTGCTTCGCG
ATGTACGGGCCAGATATACGCGTTGACATTGATTATTGACTAGTTATTAATAGTAATCAATTACGGGGTC
ATTAGTTCATAGCCCATATATGGAGTTCCGCGTTACATAACTTACGGTAAATGGCCCGCCTGGCTGACCG
CCCAACGACCCCCGCCCATTGACGTCAATAATGACGTATGTTCCCATAGTAACGCCAATAGGGACTTTCC
ATTGACGTCAATGGGTGGACTATTTACGGTAAACTGCCCACTTGGCAGTACATCAAGTGTATCATATGCC
AAGTACGCCCCCTATTGACGTCAATGACGGTAAATGGCCCGCCTGGCATTATGCCCAGTACATGACCTTA
TGGGACTTTCCTACTTGGCAGTACATCTACGTATTAGTCATCGCTATTACCATGGTGATGCGGTTTTGGC
AGTACATCAATGGGCGTGGATAGCGGTTTGACTCACGGGGATTTCCAAGTCTCCACCCCATTGACGTCAA
TGGGAGTTTGTTTTGGCACCAAAATCAACGGGACTTTCCAAAATGTCGTAACAACTCCGCCCCATTGACG
CAAATGGGCGGTAGGCGTGTACGGTGGGAGGTCTATATAAGCAGAGCTCTCTGGCTAACTAGAGAACCCA
CTGCTTACTGGCTTATCGAAATTAATACGACTCACTATAGGGAGACCCAAGCTGGCTAGTTAAGCTATCA
ACAAGTTTGTACAAAAAAGCAGGCTTAATTGAACACAAAAAGTATAAAAACGGTAACAAGTGTCTGATTT
TGTTTATATCATTACATGAGCATGAAAACCAAAATTGAAAATTCTGAACTCCCGCAGTCAAGTATCCCGA
AACCTCAATCAATAAAACTATATTGGCGCATTCATGCTGGGCTCTCAAAGTGGTTGTGAAATGCATTTCC
GCTTTGCGCGGCATATCACAGCCAGCTTTGATGAGCTTAGCGTAATGTATCGTACATCAAATCATAATAA
TACCTCCCGCCACATAATTCACACGCCCATCATAAATAAAACACACTATGTCCGCCTCAAATCTGTATAA
TATTTGTAGTGAAATGCAATCGGAAAATAAACGCGGCTAACAGAGATCTGAACCCAGCTTTCTTGTACAA
AGTGGTTGATCTAGAGGGCCCGCAGTGGGGTCAGCTTCTACCGGGGCGGCGTCCCGGGGTCTTGGAACTG
CATGCAGACTGCCTGCTTGGGAAACATACTTCTTTATATGCCCATATGGACCTGCTAAGCTATGGAATGT
AAAGAAGTATGTATCTCAGGCCGGGACCTCTCTCGCCGCACTGAGGGGCACTCCACACCACGGGGGCCGC
CGCGGCCGACAGCCAGCCAGGCGGCTGTGGTGGGGGTGAGGCTGGGGCGGCAGGCTGCCTGGGCGTTGGT
GGACGGTCGTGTCCCCGCCAGCATTGTTCTGTCACTTTGCCTGTGTCAGCAGGTGGAAGTGCTCACCAGA
CATTCGAAGGTAAGCCTATCCCTAACCCTCTCCTCGGTCTCGATTCTACGCGTACCGGTTAGTAATGAGT
TTAAACGGGGGAGGCTAACTGAAACACGGAAGGAGACAATACCGGAAGGAACCCGCGCTATGACGGCAAT
AAAAAGACAGAATAAAACGCACGGGTGTTGGGTCGTTTGTTCATAAACGCGGGGTTCGGTCCCAGGGCTG
GCACTCTGTCGATACCCCACCGAGACCCCATTGGGGCCAATACGCCCGCGTTTCTTCCTTTTCCCCACCC
CACCCCCCAAGTTCGGGTGAAGGCCCAGGGCTCGCAGCCAACGTCGGGGCGGCAGGCCCTGCCATAGCAG
ATCTGCGCAGCTGGGGCTCTAGGGGGTATCCCC
[124 nt withheld, positions 2064-2187]
C
[32 nt withheld, positions 2189-2220]
CA
[57 nt withheld, positions 2223-2279]
A
[49 nt withheld, positions 2281-2329]
CCTTTGACGTTGGAGTCCACGTTCTTT
[37 nt withheld, positions 2357-2393]
ACCCTATCTCGGTCTATTCTTTTGATTTATAAGGGATTTTGGGGATTTCGGCCTATTGGTTAAAAAATGA
GCTGATTTAACAAAAATTTAACGCGAATTAATTCTGTGGAATGTGTGTCAGTTAGGGTGTGGAAAGTCCC
CAGGCTCCCCAGCAGGCAGAAGTATGCAAAGCATGCATCTCAATTAGTCAGCAACCAGGTGTGGAAAGTC
CCCAGGCTCCCCAGCAGGCAGAAGTATGCAAAGCATGCATCTCAATTAGTCAGCAACCATAGTCCCGCCC
CTAACTCCGCCCATCCCGCCCCTAACTCCGCCCAGTTCCGCCCATTCTCCGCCCCATGGCTGACTAATTT
TTTTTATTTATGCAGAGGCCGAGGCCGCCTCTGCCTCTGAGCTATTCCAGAAGTAGTGAGGAGGCTTTTT
TGGAGGCCTAGGCTTTTGCAAAAAGCTCCCGGGAGCTTGTATATCCATTTTCGGATCTGATCAAGAGACA
GGATGAGGATCGTTTCGCATGATTGAACAAGATGGATTGCACGCAGGTTCTCCGGCCGCTTGGGTGGAGA
GGCTATTCGGCTATGACTGGGCACAACAGACAATCGGCTGCTCTGATGCCGCCGTGTTCCGGCTGTCAGC
GCAGGGGCGCCCGGTTCTTTTTGTCAAGACCGACCTGTCCGGTGCCCTGAATGAACTGCAGGACGAGGCA
GCGCGGCTATCGTGGCTGGCCACGACGGGCGTTCCTTGCGCAGCTGTGCTCGACGTTGTCACTGAAGCGG
GAAGGGACTGGCTGCTATTGGGCGAAGTGCCGGGGCAGGATCTCCTGTCATCTCACCTTGCTCCTGCCGA
GAAAGTATCCATCATGGCTGATGCAATGCGGCGGCTGCATACGCTTGATCCGGCTACCTGCCCATTCGAC
CACCAAGCGAAACATCGCATCGAGCGAGCACGTACTCGGATGGAAGCCGGTCTTGTCGATCAGGATGATC
TGGACGAAGAGCATCAGGGGCTCGCGCCAGCCGAACTGTTCGCCAGGCTCAAGGCGCGCATGCCCGACGG
CGAGGATCTCGTCGTGACCCATGGCGATGCCTGCTTGCCGAATATCATGGTGGAAAATGGCCGCTTTTCT
GGATTCATCGACTGTGGCCGGCTGGGTGTGGCGGACCGCTATCAGGACATAGCGTTGGCTACCCGTGATA
TTGCTGAAGAGCTTGGCGGCGAATGGGCTGACCGCTTCCTCGTGCTTTACGGTATCGCCGCTCCCGATTC
GCAGCGCATCGCCTTCTATCGCCTTCTTGACGAGTTCTTCTGAGCGGGACTCTGGGGTTCGCGAAATGAC
CGACCAAGCGACGCCCAACCTGCCATCACGAGATTTCGATTCCACCGCCGCCTTCTATGAAAGGTTGGGC
TTCGGAATCGTTTTCCGGGACGCCGGCTGGATGATCCTCCAGCGCGGGGATCTCATGCTGGAGTTCTTCG
CCCACCCCAACTTGTTTATTGCAGCTTATAATGGTTACAAATAAAGCAATAGCATCACAAATTTCACAAA
TAAAGCATTTTTTTCACTGCATTCTAGTTGTGGTTTGTCCAAACTCATCAATGTATCTTATCATGTCTGT
ATACCGTCGACCTCTAGCTAGAGCTTGGCGTAATCATGGTCATAGCTGTTTCCTGTGTGAAATTGTTATC
CGCTCACAATTCCACACAACATACGAGCCGGAAGCATAAAGTGTAAAGCCTGGGGTGCCTAATGAGTGAG
CTAACTCACATTAATTGCGTTGCGCTCACTGCCCGCTTTCCAGTCGGGAAACCTGTCGTGCCAGCTGCAT
TAATGAATCGGCCAACGCGCGGGGAGAGGCGGTTTGCGTATTGGGCGCTCTTCCGCTTCCTCGCTCACTG
ACTCGCTGCGCTCGGTCGTTCGGCTGCGGCGAGCGGTATCAGCTCACTCAAAGGCGGTAATACGGTTATC
CACAGAATCAGGGGATAACGCAGGAAAGAACATGTGAGCAAAAGGCCAGCAAAAGGCCAGGAACCGTAAA
AAGGCCGCGTTGCTGGCGTTTTTCCATAGGCTCCGCCCCCCTGACGAGCATCACAAAAATCGACGCTCAA
GTCAGAGGTGGCGAAACCCGACAGGACTATAAAGATACCAGGCGTTTCCCCCTGGAAGCTCCCTCGTGCG
CTCTCCTGTTCCGACCCTGCCGCTTACCGGATACCTGTCCGCCTTTCTCCCTTCGGGAAGCGTGGCGCTT
TCTCAATGCTCACGCTGTAGGTATCTCAGTTCGGTGTAGGTCGTTCGCTCCAAGCTGGGCTGTGTGCACG
AACCCCCCGTTCAGCCCGACCGCTGCGCCTTATCCGGTAACTATCGTCTTGAGTCCAACCCGGTAAGACA
CGACTTATCGCCACTGGCAGCAGCCACTGGTAACAGGATTAGCAGAGCGAGGTATGTAGGCGGTGCTACA
GAGTTCTTGAAGTGGTGGCCTAACTACGGCTACACTAGAAGGACAGTATTTGGTATCTGCGCTCTGCTGA
AGCCAGTTACCTTCGGAAAAAGAGTTGGTAGCTCTTGATCCGGCAAACAAACCACCGCTGGTAGCGGTGG
TTTTTTTGTTTGCAAGCAGCAGATTACGCGCAGAAAAAAAGGATCTCAAGAAGATCCTTTGATCTTTTCT
ACGGGGTCTGACGCTCAGTGGAACGAAAACTCACGTTAAGGGATTTTGGTCATGAGATTATCAAAAAGGA
TCTTCACCTAGATCCTTTTAAATTAAAAATGAAGTTTTAAATCAATCTAAAGTATATATGAGTAAACTTG
GTCTGACAGTTACCAATGCTTAATCAGTGAGGCACCTATCTCAGCGATCTGTCTATTTCGTTCATCCATA
GTTGCCTGACTCCCCGTCGTGTAGATAACTACGATACGGGAGGGCTTACCATCTGGCCCCAGTGCTGCAA
TGATACCGCGAGACCCACGCTCACCGGCTCCAGATTTATCAGCAATAAACCAGCCAGCCGGAAGGGCCGA
GCGCAGAAGTGGTCCTGCAACTTTATCCGCCTCCATCCAGTCTATTAATTGTTGCCGGGAAGCTAGAGTA
AGTAGTTCGCCAGTTAATAGTTTGCGCAACGTTGTTGCCATTGCTACAGGCATCGTGGTGTCACGCTCGT
CGTTTGGTATGGCTTCATTCAGCTCCGGTTCCCAACGATCAAGGCGAGTTACATGATCCCCCATGTTGTG
CAAAAAAGCGGTTAGCTCCTTCGGTCCTCCGATCGTTGTCAGAAGTAAGTTGGCCGCAGTGTTATCACTC
ATGGTTATGGCAGCACTGCATAATTCTCTTACTGTCATGCCATCCGTAAGATGCTTTTCTGTGACTGGTG
AGTACTCAACCAAGTCATTCTGAGAATAGTGTATGCGGCGACCGAGTTGCTCTTGCCCGGCGTCAATACG
GGATAATACCGCGCCACATAGCAGAACTTTAAAAGTGCTCATCATTGGAAAACGTTCTTCGGGGCGAAAA
CTCTCAAGGATCTTACCGCTGTTGAGATCCAGTTCGATGTAACCCACTCGTGCACCCAACTGATCTTCAG
CATCTTTTACTTTCACCAGCGTTTCTGGGTGAGCAAAAACAGGAAGGCAAAATGCCGCAAAAAAGGGAAT
AAGGGCGACACGGAAATGTTGAATACTCATACTCTTCCTTTTTCAATATTATTGAAGCATTTATCAGGGT
TATTGTCTCATGAGCGGATACATATTTGAATGTATTTAGAAAAATAAACAAATAGGGGTTCCGCGCACAT
TTCCCCGAAAAGTGCCACCTGACGTC
