>Addgene plasmid #46664 | pcDNA3.2 mir-1-1 reporter dme-mir-2a-1 | addgene partial sequence | sequence record 67960 | CMV-F 5'-CGCAAATGGGCGGTAGGCGTG-3'
ACTAGAGAACCCACTGCTTACTGGCTTATCGAAATTAATACGACTCACTATAGGGAGACCCAAGCTGGCT
AGTTAAGCTATCAACAAGTTTGTACAAAAAAGCAGGCTTAATTGAACACAAAAAGTATAAAAACGGTAAC
AAGTGTCTGATTTTGTTTATATCATTACATGAGCATGAAAACCAAAATTGAAAATTCTGAACTCCCGCAG
TCAAGTATCCCGAAACCTCAATCAATAAAACTATATTGGCGCATTCATGCTGGGCTCTCAAAGTGGTTGT
GAAATGCATTTCCGCTTTGCGCGGCATATCACAGCCAGCTTTGATGAGCTTAGCGTAATGTATCGTACAT
CAAATCATAATAATACCTCCCGCCACATAATTCACACGCCCATCATAAATAAAACACACTATGTCCGCCT
CAAATCTGTATAATATTTGTAGTGAAATGCAATCGGAAAATAAACGCGGCTAACAGAGATCTGAACCCAG
CTTTCTTGTACAAAGTGGTTGATCTAGAGGGCCCGCAGTGGGGTCAGCTTCTACCGGGGCGGCGTCCCGG
GGTCTTGGAACTGCATGCAGACTGCCTGCTTGGGAAACATACTTCTTTATATGCCCATATGGACCTGCTA
AGCTATGGAATGTAAAGAAGTATGTATCTCAGGCCGGGACCTCTCTCGCCGCACTGAGGGGCACTCCACA
CCACGGGGGCCGCCGCGGCCGACAGCCAGCCAGGCGGCTGTGGTGGGGGTGA
